Addgene plasmid #214310: pMSCV-Myc-Caspase-4_R269D
Purpose: Expression of gene in mammalian cells by retroviral transduction
Depositing lab: Jonathan Kagan. Depositing organization: Boston Children's Hospital. Publication: Structural insights into cytokine cleavage by inflammatory caspase-4. Devant P, Dong Y, Mintseris J, Ma W, Gygi SP, Wu H, Kagan JC. Nature. 2023 Dec;624(7991):451-459. doi: 10.1038/s41586-023-06751-9. Epub 2023 Nov 22. PubMed 37993712.
Backbone
  Vector backbone: pMSCV-IRES-EGFP
  Backbone size w/o insert (bp): 6400
  Vector type: Retroviral
Growth in bacteria
  Bacterial resistance: Ampicillin, 100 μg/mL
  Growth temperature: 37°C
  Growth strain: NEB Stable
  Copy number: High Copy
Gene/Insert
  Gene/Insert name: CASP4 (alt name: Caspase-4)
  Species: H. sapiens (human)
  Mutation: R269D
  Entrez Gene: CASP4 (a.k.a. ICE(rel)II, ICEREL-II, ICH-2, Mih1, Mih1/TX, TX)
  Promoter: MESV
  Tag / fusion protein: Myc (N terminal on insert)
  Cloning method: Restriction Enzyme; 5′ cloning site NotI (not destroyed); 3′ cloning site SalI (not destroyed)
  Sequencing primers: 5′ MSCV-fwd; 3′ MSCV-rev
Terms and licenses: Academic/Nonprofit Terms; Industry Terms: Not Available to Industry
How to cite: pMSCV-Myc-Caspase-4_R269D was a gift from Jonathan Kagan (Addgene plasmid # 214310 ; http://n2t.net/addgene:214310 ; RRID:Addgene_214310)
