[The description below was written by a language model from this plasmid's Addgene catalogue record and pLannotate feature annotations shown in this document.]
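Description:
pMSCV-Myc-Caspase-4_R269D is a gammaretroviral transfer plasmid built on the pMSCV-IRES-EGFP backbone, intended for expressing a mutant human caspase-4 in mammalian cells by retroviral transduction. In bacteria it is maintained through a high-copy ColE1/pUC-type origin and selected with ampicillin via the β-lactamase gene. The remaining bacterial annotations (lac promoter/operator, and fragments of lacI, lacZα, rop, bom and TcR) are backbone remnants with no role in the payload. The sequenced record is about 7.6 kb.

The viral cassette is flanked by murine embryonic stem cell virus 5′ and 3′ long terminal repeats. The 5′ LTR serves as the promoter for the full-length transcript, and the MESV Ψ packaging signal, extended by a truncated start-codon-less gag segment, directs that RNA into virions when gag, pol and env are supplied in trans by packaging cells or helper plasmids. Downstream sits the human CASP4 coding sequence carrying an R269D substitution and, according to the catalogue entry, an N-terminal Myc epitope for detection; the tag is not separately annotated in the feature table. The insert was cloned between NotI and SalI sites. An EMCV IRES follows and drives translation of EGFP from the same bicistronic message, so green fluorescence marks transduced cells and allows them to be sorted or scored without drug selection.

The associated publication concerns the structural basis of cytokine cleavage by inflammatory caspase-4, which suggests the plasmid serves as a point-mutant counterpart for comparison with wild-type protein in stably transduced cells. The record does not state the functional consequence of the R269D change.
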