Features (pLannotate 1.2.2; 20 found; start..end, strand, type, name):
    564..905     +  misc_feature   MESV Ψ: packaging signal of murine embryonic stem cell virus
    972..1388    +  CDS            gag (truncated): truncated Moloney murine leukemia virus (MMLV) gag gene lacking the start codon
   1460..2590    +  CDS            CASP4: CASP4_HUMAN - Also known as ICH2 From Homo sapiens (Human).
   2594..2627    -  misc_feature   MCS (fragment): pBluescript multiple cloning site
   2729..3191    +  misc_feature   IRES: internal ribosome entry site (IRES) of the encephalomyocarditis virus (EMCV)
   3205..3924    +  CDS            EGFP: the original enhanced GFP (Yang et al., 1996) mammalian codon-optimized
   3986..4500    +  LTR            3' LTR: 3' long terminal repeat from murine embryonic stem cell virus
   4662..4678    -  protein_bind   lac operator: The lac repressor binds to the lac operator to inhibit transcription in E. coli. This inhibition can be relieved by adding lactose or isopropyl-β-D-thiogalactopyranoside (IPTG). lac repressor encoded by lacI
   4686..4716    -  promoter       lac promoter: promoter for the E. coli lac operon
   4731..4752    -  protein_bind   CAP binding site: CAP binding activates transcription in the presence of cAMP. E. coli catabolite activator protein
   4765..4857    -  CDS            lacI (fragment): lac repressor; lacI; The lac repressor binds to the lac operator to inhibit transcription in E. coli. This inhibition can be relieved by adding lactose or isopropyl-β-D-thiogalactopyranoside (IPTG).
   5040..5628    -  rep_origin     ori: high-copy-number ColE1/pMB1/pBR322/pUC origin of replication
   5799..6659    -  CDS            AmpR: β-lactamase; bla; confers resistance to ampicillin, carbenicillin, and related antibiotics
   6660..6764    -  promoter       AmpR promoter: bla
   6859..6894    +  CDS            rop (fragment): Rop protein, which maintains plasmids at low copy number; rop
   6996..7095    +  misc_feature   bom (fragment): basis of mobility region from pBR322
   7101..7250    -  CDS            lacZα (fragment): LacZα fragment of β-galactosidase; lacZ fragment
   7250..7451    -  CDS            TcR (fragment): tetracycline efflux protein; tet; confers resistance to tetracycline
   7452..7550    +  CDS            env (fragment): murine leukemia virus gPr80 envelope polyprotein precursor; env; proteolytically cleaved into gp70SU and p15TM subunits
   7592..500     +  LTR            5' LTR (across the origin): 5' long terminal repeat from murine embryonic stem cell virus
>Addgene plasmid #214310 | pMSCV-Myc-Caspase-4_R269D | addgene full sequence | sequence record 422635 | Addgene NGS Result
GTAGGTTTGGCAAGCTAGCTTAAGTAACGCCATTTTGCAAGGCATGGAAAATACATAACTGAGAATAGAG
AAGTTCAGATCAAGGTTAGGAACAGAGAGACAGCAGAATATGGGCCAAACAGGATATCTGTGGTAAGCAG
TTCCTGCCCCGGCTCAGGGCCAAGAACAGATGGTCCCCAGATGCGGTCCCGCCCTCAGCAGTTTCTAGAG
AACCATCAGATGTTTCCAGGGTGCCCCAAGGACCTGAAATGACCCTGTGCCTTATTTGAACTAACCAATC
AGTTCGCTTCTCGCTTCTGTTCGCGCGCTTCTGCTCCCCGAGCTCAATAAAAGAGCCCACAACCCCTCAC
TCGGCGCGCCAGTCCTCCGATAGACTGCGTCGCCCGGGTACCCGTATTCCCAATAAAGCCTCTTGCTGTT
TGCATCCGAATCGTGGACTCGCTGATCCTTGGGAGGGTCTCCTCAGATTGATTGACTGCCCACCTCGGGG
GTCTTTCATTTGGAGGTTCCACCGAGATTTGGAGACCCCTGCCCAGGGACCACCGACCCCCCCGCCGGGA
GGTAAGCTGGCCAGCGGTCGTTTCGTGTCTGTCTCTGTCTTTGTGCGTGTTTGTGCCGGCATCTAATGTT
TGCGCCTGCGTCTGTACTAGTTAGCTAACTAGCTCTGTATCTGGCGGACCCGTGGTGGAACTGACGAGTT
CTGAACACCCGGCCGCAACCCTGGGAGACGTCCCAGGGACTTTGGGGGCCGTTTTTGTGGCCCGACCTGA
GGAAGGGAGTCGATGTGGAATCCGACCCCGTCAGGATATGTGGTTCTGGTAGGAGACGAGAACCTAAAAC
AGTTCCCGCCTCCGTCTGAATTTTTGCTTTCGGTTTGGAACCGAAGCCGCGCGTCTTGTCTGCTGCAGCG
CTGCAGCATCGTTCTGTGTTGTCTCTGTCTGACTGTGTTTCTGTATTTGTCTGAAAATTAGGGCCAGACT
GTTACCACTCCCTTAAGTTTGACCTTAGGTCACTGGAAAGATGTCGAGCGGATCGCTCACAACCAGTCGG
TAGATGTCAAGAAGAGACGTTGGGTTACCTTCTGCTCTGCAGAATGGCCAACCTTTAACGTCGGATGGCC
GCGAGACGGCACCTTTAACCGAGACCTCATCACCCAGGTTAAGATCAAGGTCTTTTCACCTGGCCCGCAT
GGACACCCAGACCAGGTCCCCTACATCGTGACCTGGGAAGCCTTGGCTTTTGACCCCCCTCCCTGGGTCA
AGCCCTTTGTACACCCTAAGCCTCCGCCTCCTCTTCCTCCATCCGCCCCGTCTCTCCCCCTTGAACCTCC
TCGTTCGACCCCGCCTCGATCCTCCCTTTATCCAGCCCTCACTCCTTCTCTAGGCGCCGGAATTAGATCT
CTCGAGATCGATGCGGCCGCGCCACCATGGAACAAAAACTCATCTCAGAAGAGGATCTGATGGCAGAAGG
CAACCACAGAAAAAAGCCACTTAAGGTGTTGGAATCCCTGGGCAAAGATTTCCTCACTGGTGTTTTGGAT
AACTTGGTGGAACAAAATGTACTGAACTGGAAGGAAGAGGAAAAAAAGAAATATTACGATGCTAAAACTG
AAGACAAAGTTCGGGTCATGGCAGACTCTATGCAAGAGAAGCAACGTATGGCAGGACAAATGCTTCTTCA
AACCTTTTTTAACATAGACCAAATATCCCCCAATAAAAAAGCTCATCCGAATATGGAGGCTGGACCACCT
GAGTCAGGAGAATCTACAGATGCCCTCAAGCTTTGTCCTCATGAAGAATTCCTGAGACTATGTAAAGAAA
GAGCTGAAGAGATCTATCCAATAAAGGAGAGAAACAACCGCACACGCCTGGCTCTCATCATATGCAATAC
AGAGTTTGACCATCTGCCTCCGAGGAATGGAGCTGACTTTGACATCACAGGGATGAAGGAGCTACTTGAG
GGTCTGGACTATAGTGTAGATGTAGAAGAGAATCTGACAGCCAGGGATATGGAGTCAGCGCTGAGGGCAT
TTGCTACCAGACCAGAGCACAAGTCCTCTGACAGCACATTCTTGGTACTCATGTCTCATGGCATCCTGGA
GGGAATCTGCGGAACTGTGCATGATGAGAAAAAACCAGATGTGCTGCTTTATGACACCATCTTCCAGATA
TTCAACAACCGCAACTGCCTCAGTCTGAAGGACAAACCCAAGGTCATCATTGTCCAGGCCTGCAGAGGTG
CAAACCGTGGGGAACTGTGGGTCGATGACTCTCCAGCATCCTTGGAAGTGGCCTCTTCACAGTCATCTGA
GAACCTGGAGGAAGATGCTGTTTACAAGACCCACGTGGAGAAGGACTTCATTGCTTTCTGCTCTTCAACG
CCACACAACGTGTCCTGGAGAGACAGCACAATGGGCTCTATCTTCATCACACAACTCATCACATGCTTCC
AGAAATATTCTTGGTGCTGCCACCTAGAGGAAGTATTTCGGAAGGTACAGCAATCATTTGAAACTCCAAG
GGCCAAAGCTCAAATGCCCACCATAGAACGACTGTCCATGACAAGATATTTCTACCTCTTTCCTGGCAAT
TGAGTCGACGGTATCGATAAGCTTGATATCGAATTCCGCCCCCCCCCCTAACGTTACTGGCCGAAGCCGC
TTGGAATAAGGCCGGTGTGCGTTTGTCTATATGTTATTTTCCACCATATTGCCGTCTTTTGGCAATGTGA
GGGCCCGGAAACCTGGCCCTGTCTTCTTGACGAGCATTCCTAGGGGTCTTTCCCCTCTCGCCAAAGGAAT
GCAAGGTCTGTTGAATGTCGTGAAGGAAGCAGTTCCTCTGGAAGCTTCTTGAAGACAAACAACGTCTGTA
GCGACCCTTTGCAGGCAGCGGAACCCCCCACCTGGCGACAGGTGCCTCTGCGGCCAAAAGCCACGTGTAT
AAGATACACCTGCAAAGGCGGCACAACCCCAGTGCCACGTTGTGAGTTGGATAGTTGTGGAAAGAGTCAA
ATGGCTCTCCTCAAGCGTATTCAACAAGGGGCTGAAGGATGCCCAGAAGGTACCCCATTGTATGGGATCT
GATCTGGGGCCTCGGTGCACATGCTTTACATGTGTTTAGTCGAGGTTAAAAAAACGTCTAGGCCCCCCGA
ACCACGGGGACGTGGTTTTCCTTTGAAAAACACGATGATAATATGGCCACAACCATGGTGAGCAAGGGCG
AGGAGCTGTTCACCGGGGTGGTGCCCATCCTGGTCGAGCTGGACGGCGACGTAAACGGCCACAAGTTCAG
CGTGTCTGGCGAGGGCGAGGGCGATGCCACCTACGGCAAGCTGACCCTGAAGTTCATCTGCACCACCGGC
AAGCTGCCCGTGCCCTGGCCCACCCTCGTGACCACCCTGACCTACGGCGTGCAGTGCTTCAGCCGCTACC
CCGACCACATGAAGCAGCACGACTTCTTCAAGTCCGCCATGCCCGAAGGCTACGTCCAGGAGCGCACCAT
CTTCTTCAAGGACGACGGCAACTACAAGACCCGCGCCGAGGTGAAGTTCGAGGGCGACACCCTGGTGAAC
CGCATCGAGCTGAAGGGCATCGACTTCAAGGAGGACGGCAACATCCTGGGGCACAAGCTGGAGTACAACT
ACAACAGCCACAACGTCTATATCATGGCCGACAAGCAGAAGAACGGCATCAAGGCGAACTTCAAGATCCG
CCACAACATCGAGGACGGCAGCGTGCAGCTCGCCGACCACTACCAGCAGAACACCCCCATCGGCGACGGC
CCCGTGCTGCTGCCCGACAACCACTACCTGAGCACCCAGTCCGCCCTGAGCAAAGACCCCAACGAGAAGC
GCGATCACATGGTCCTGCTGGAGTTCGTGACCGCCGCCGGGATCACTCTCGGCATGGACGAGCTGTACAA
GTAATGAATTAATTAAGAATTCGATAAAATAAAAGATTTTATTTAGTCTCCAGAAAAAGGGGGGAATGAA
AGACCCCACCTGTAGGTTTGGCAAGCTAGCTTAAGTAACGCCATTTTGCAAGGCATGGAAAATACATAAC
TGAGAATAGAGAAGTTCAGATCAAGGTTAGGAACAGAGAGACAGCAGAATATGGGCCAAACAGGATATCT
GTGGTAAGCAGTTCCTGCCCCGGCTCAGGGCCAAGAACAGATGGTCCCCAGATGCGGTCCCGCCCTCAGC
AGTTTCTAGAGAACCATCAGATGTTTCCAGGGTGCCCCAAGGACCTGAAATGACCCTGTGCCTTATTTGA
ACTAACCAATCAGTTCGCTTCTCGCTTCTGTTCGCGCGCTTCTGCTCCCCGAGCTCAATAAAAGAGCCCA
CAACCCCTCACTCGGCGCGCCAGTCCTCCGATAGACTGCGTCGCCCGGGTACCCGTGTATCCAATAAACC
CTCTTGCAGTTGCATCCGACTTGTGGTCTCGCTGTTCCTTGGGAGGGTCTCCTCTGAGTGATTGACTACC
CGTCAGCGGGGGTCTTTCATGGGTAACAGTTTCTTGAAGTTGGAGAACAACATTCTGAGGGTAGGAGTCG
AATATTAAGTAATCCTGACTCAATTAGCCACTGTTTTGAATCCACATACTCCAATACTCCTGAAATAGTT
CATTATGGACAGCGCAGAAAGAGCTGGGGAGAATTGTGAAATTGTTATCCGCTCACAATTCCACACAACA
TACGAGCCGGAAGCATAAAGTGTAAAGCCTGGGGTGCCTAATGAGTGAGCTAACTCACATTAATTGCGTT
GCGCTCACTGCCCGCTTTCCAGTCGGGAAACCTGTCGTGCCAGCTGCATTAATGAATCGGCCAACGCGCG
GGGAGAGGCGGTTTGCGTATTGGGCGCTCTTCCGCTTCCTCGCTCACTGACTCGCTGCGCTCGGTCGTTC
GGCTGCGGCGAGCGGTATCAGCTCACTCAAAGGCGGTAATACGGTTATCCACAGAATCAGGGGATAACGC
AGGAAAGAACATGTGAGCAAAAGGCCAGCAAAAGGCCAGGAACCGTAAAAAGGCCGCGTTGCTGGCGTTT
TTCCATAGGCTCCGCCCCCCTGACGAGCATCACAAAAATCGACGCTCAAGTCAGAGGTGGCGAAACCCGA
CAGGACTATAAAGATACCAGGCGTTTCCCCCTGGAAGCTCCCTCGTGCGCTCTCCTGTTCCGACCCTGCC
GCTTACCGGATACCTGTCCGCCTTTCTCCCTTCGGGAAGCGTGGCGCTTTCTCATAGCTCACGCTGTAGG
TATCTCAGTTCGGTGTAGGTCGTTCGCTCCAAGCTGGGCTGTGTGCACGAACCCCCCGTTCAGCCCGACC
GCTGCGCCTTATCCGGTAACTATCGTCTTGAGTCCAACCCGGTAAGACACGACTTATCGCCACTGGCAGC
AGCCACTGGTAACAGGATTAGCAGAGCGAGGTATGTAGGCGGTGCTACAGAGTTCTTGAAGTGGTGGCCT
AACTACGGCTACACTAGAAGAACAGTATTTGGTATCTGCGCTCTGCTGAAGCCAGTTACCTTCGGAAAAA
GAGTTGGTAGCTCTTGATCCGGCAAACAAACCACCGCTGGTAGCGGTGGTTTTTTTGTTTGCAAGCAGCA
GATTACGCGCAGAAAAAAAGGATCTCAAGAAGATCCTTTGATCTTTTCTACGGGGTCTGACGCTCAGTGG
AACGAAAACTCACGTTAAGGGATTTTGGTCATGAGATTATCAAAAAGGATCTTCACCTAGATCCTTTTAA
ATTAAAAATGAAGTTTTAAATCAATCTAAAGTATATATGAGTAAACTTGGTCTGACAGTTACCAATGCTT
AATCAGTGAGGCACCTATCTCAGCGATCTGTCTATTTCGTTCATCCATAGTTGCCTGACTCCCCGTCGTG
TAGATAACTACGATACGGGAGGGCTTACCATCTGGCCCCAGTGCTGCAATGATACCGCGAGACCCACGCT
CACCGGCTCCAGATTTATCAGCAATAAACCAGCCAGCCGGAAGGGCCGAGCGCAGAAGTGGTCCTGCAAC
TTTATCCGCCTCCATCCAGTCTATTAATTGTTGCCGGGAAGCTAGAGTAAGTAGTTCGCCAGTTAATAGT
TTGCGCAACGTTGTTGCCATTGCTACAGGCATCGTGGTGTCACGCTCGTCGTTTGGTATGGCTTCATTCA
GCTCCGGTTCCCAACGATCAAGGCGAGTTACATGATCCCCCATGTTGTGCAAAAAAGCGGTTAGCTCCTT
CGGTCCTCCGATCGTTGTCAGAAGTAAGTTGGCCGCAGTGTTATCACTCATGGTTATGGCAGCACTGCAT
AATTCTCTTACTGTCATGCCATCCGTAAGATGCTTTTCTGTGACTGGTGAGTACTCAACCAAGTCATTCT
GAGAATAGTGTATGCGGCGACCGAGTTGCTCTTGCCCGGCGTCAATACGGGATAATACCGCGCCACATAG
CAGAACTTTAAAAGTGCTCATCATTGGAAAACGTTCTTCGGGGCGAAAACTCTCAAGGATCTTACCGCTG
TTGAGATCCAGTTCGATGTAACCCACTCGTGCACCCAACTGATCTTCAGCATCTTTTACTTTCACCAGCG
TTTCTGGGTGAGCAAAAACAGGAAGGCAAAATGCCGCAAAAAAGGGAATAAGGGCGACACGGAAATGTTG
AATACTCATACTCTTCCTTTTTCAATATTATTGAAGCATTTATCAGGGTTATTGTCTCATGAGCGGATAC
ATATTTGAATGTATTTAGAAAAATAAACAAATAGGGGTTCCGCGCACATTTCCCCGAAAAGTGCCACCTG
ACGTCTAAGAAACCATTATTATCATGACATTAACCTATAAAAATAGGCGTATCACGAGGCCCTTTCGTCT
CGCGCGTTTCGGTGATGACGGTGAAAACCTCTGACACATGCAGCTCCCGGAGACGGTCACAGCTTGTCTG
TAAGCGGATGCCGGGAGCAGACAAGCCCGTCAGGGCGCGTCAGCGGGTGTTGGCGGGTGTCGGGGCTGGC
TTAACTATGCGGCATCAGAGCAGATTGTACTGAGAGTGCACCATATGCGGTGTGAAATACCGCACAGATG
CGTAAGGAGAAAATACCGCATCAGGCGCCATTCGCCATTCAGGCTGCGCAACTGTTGGGAAGGGCGATCG
GTGCGGGCCTCTTCGCTATTACGCCAGCTGGCGAAAGGGGGATGTGCTGCAAGGCGATTAAGTTGGGTAA
CGCCAGGGTTTTCCCAGTCACGACGTTGTAAAACGACGGCGCAAGGAATGGTGCATGCAAGGAGATGGCG
CCCAACAGTCCCCCGGCCACGGGGCCTGCCACCATACCCACGCCGAAACAAGCGCTCATGAGCCCGAAGT
GGCGAGCCCGATCTTCCCCATCGGTGATGTCGGCGATATAGGCGCCAGCAACCGCACCTGTGGCGCCGGT
GATGCCGGCCACGATGCGTCCGGCGTAGAGGCGATTAGTCCAATTTGTTAAAGACAGGATATCAGTGGTC
CAGGCTCTAGTTTTGACTCAACAATATCACCAGCTGAAGCCTATAGAGTACGAGCCATAGATAAAATAAA
AGATTTTATTTAGTCTCCAGAAAAAGGGGGGAATGAAAGACCCCACCT
